>Addgene plasmid #85050 | pmScarlet-i_Giantin_C1 | addgene partial sequence | sequence record 167437 | SV40pA-R 5'-GAAATTTGTGATGCTATTGC-3'
AGTTAACAACAACAATTGCATTCATTTTATGTTTCAGGTTCAGGGGGAGGTGTGGGAGGTTTTTTAAAGC
AAGTAAAACCTCTACAAATGTGGTATGGCTGATTATGATCAGTTATCTAGATCCGGTGGATCCCTATAGA
TGGCCCGTAAAACACAGAATGAGCAGGACATGAATCATTAGAAAGTAGATGGCTGCTAGAAGTGGCACTC
GGGTCCGTGAATGACAGAGTGAACGCAGGACTCGCTTCCATCCAACGCCACTCCGGGTCCTTCGACAACT
GTTGCTTGTAAGATCTATTAACAGTGCCTGCTCCTGAGTGCCACAGGAGCCAATGATAGGAGTCCGGGAA
GAGTCCCATTCACTGTGCTCTAACCGTCTGATCTGCTCCTCGGCCACAGAGAGAGCATTCTCAGCAGCCA
CTCTTTGGTCTCGTTCTTCTTCCAGCAGCTTCCTTAATTCATTCACTTCCTGTCTGGTGTTGCATAGCTG
CTGCTGAGCTTCAGAAAAGCTTTGCTGCGGTTCTCCTCGAGATCTGAGTCCGGACTTGTACAGCTCGTCC
ATGCCGCCGGTGGAGTGGCGGCCCTCGGAGCGTTCGTACTGTTCCACCACGGTGTAGTCCTCGTTGTGGG
AGGTGATGTCCAACTTGCGGTCGACGTTGTAGGCGCCGGGCATCTGCACGGGCTTCTTGGCCTTGTAGGT
GGTCTTGAAGTCCGCCAGGTAGCGGCCGCCGTCCTTCAGGCGCA
