>Addgene plasmid #85050 | pmScarlet-i_Giantin_C1 | addgene partial sequence | sequence record 167438 | CMV-F 5'-CGCAAATGGGCGGTAGGCGTG-3'
GTGAACCGTCAGATCCGCTAGCGCTACCGGTCGCCACCATGGTGAGCAAGGGCGAGGCAGTGATCAAGGA
GTTCATGCGGTTCAAGGTGCACATGGAGGGCTCCATGAACGGCCACGAGTTCGAGATCGAGGGCGAGGGC
GAGGGCCGCCCCTACGAGGGCACCCAGACCGCCAAGCTGAAGGTGACCAAGGGTGGCCCCCTGCCCTTCT
CCTGGGACATCCTGTCCCCTCAGTTCATGTACGGCTCCAGGGCCTTCATCAAGCACCCCGCCGACATCCC
CGACTACTATAAGCAGTCCTTCCCCGAGGGCTTCAAGTGGGAGCGCGTGATGAACTTCGAGGACGGCGGC
GCCGTGACCGTGACCCAGGACACCTCCCTGGAGGACGGCACCCTGATCTACAAGGTGAAGCTCCGCGGCA
CCAACTTCCCTCCTGACGGCCCCGTAATGCAGAAGAAGACAATGGGCTGGGAAGCGTCCACCGAGCGGTT
GTACCCCGAGGACGGCGTGCTGAAGGGCGACATTAAGATGGCCCTGCGCCTGAAGGACGGCGGCCGCTAC
CTGGCGGACTTCAAGACCACCTACAAGGCCAAGAAGCCCGTGCAGATGCCCGGCGCCTACAACGTCGACC
GCAAGTTGGACATCACCTCCCACAACGAGGACTACACCGTGGTGGAACAGTACGAACGCTCCGAGGGCCG
CCACTCCACCGGCGGCATGGACGAGCTGTACAAGTCCGGACTCAGATCTCGAGGAGAACCGCAGCAAAGC
TTTTCTGAAGCTCAGCAGCAGCTATGCAACACCAGACAGGAAGTGAATGAATTAAGGAAGCTGCTGGAAG
AAGAACGAG
