[The description below was written by a language model from this plasmid's Addgene catalogue record.]
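Description:
pmScarlet-i_Giantin_C1 is a mammalian expression plasmid built on the pmScarlet-i_C1 backbone (about 4.7 kb without insert), a C1-style fusion vector in which the fluorescent protein coding sequence lies upstream of the cloning site, so that inserts are expressed as C-terminal fusions to the fluorophore. It is maintained as a high-copy plasmid in E. coli under kanamycin selection. It also carries a neomycin resistance marker, allowing G418 selection of transfected mammalian cells. The record does not include a feature table, so the origin of replication, polyadenylation signals and other backbone elements are not specified.

The insert is a 390 bp fragment of human giantin (Golgin B1, GOLGB1) encoding amino acids 3131–3259, the C-terminal portion of this large Golgi protein. It was cloned between BsrGI and BamHI sites, both of which are retained. Expression is driven by the CMV promoter, giving strong constitutive transcription in most mammalian cell lines. The product is mScarlet-i, a bright monomeric red fluorescent protein variant, fused at its C terminus to the giantin fragment, which directs the fluorophore to the Golgi.

The construct is intended for in vivo visualization of the Golgi apparatus in living cells. It serves as a red Golgi marker for colocalization studies alongside proteins tagged with spectrally distinct fluorophores. It belongs to a set of organelle-targeted fusions made to demonstrate and exploit the mScarlet family in cellular imaging.
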