Addgene plasmid #85050: pmScarlet-i_Giantin_C1
Purpose: In vivo visualization of the Golgi apparatus (can be used for colocalization studies)
Depositing lab: Dorus Gadella. Depositing organization: University of Amsterdam. Publication: mScarlet: a bright monomeric red fluorescent protein for cellular imaging. Bindels DS, Haarbosch L, van Weeren L, Postma M, Wiese KE, Mastop M, Aumonier S, Gotthard G, Royant A, Hink MA, Gadella TW Jr. Nat Methods. 2016 Nov 21. doi: 10.1038/nmeth.4074. PubMed 27869816.
Backbone
  Vector backbone: pmScarlet-i_C1
  Backbone manufacturer: Gadella Lab
  Backbone size w/o insert (bp): 4671
  Vector type: Mammalian Expression
  Selectable markers: Neomycin (select with G418)
Growth in bacteria
  Bacterial resistance: Kanamycin, 50 μg/mL
  Growth temperature: 37°C
  Growth strain: DH5alpha
  Copy number: High Copy
Gene/Insert
  Gene/Insert name: Giantin (alt name: Golgin B1)
  Species: H. sapiens (human)
  Insert size (bp): 390
  Mutation: aa 3131-3259
  Entrez Gene: GOLGB1 (a.k.a. GCP, GCP372, GOLIM1)
  Promoter: CMV
  Cloning method: Restriction Enzyme; 5′ cloning site BsrGI (not destroyed); 3′ cloning site BamHI (not destroyed)
  Sequencing primers: 5′ AGGTCTATATAAGCAGAGC; 3′ TCTACAAATGTGGTATGGC
Terms and licenses: Academic/Nonprofit Terms; Industry Terms: Not Available to Industry
How to cite: pmScarlet-i_Giantin_C1 was a gift from Dorus Gadella (Addgene plasmid # 85050 ; http://n2t.net/addgene:85050 ; RRID:Addgene_85050)
