LOCUS       Exported 5061 bp ds-DNA circular SYN 12-MAY-2021
DEFINITION  In vivo visualization of the Golgi apparatus (can be used for
            colocalization studies).
ACCESSION   .
VERSION     .
KEYWORDS    pmScarlet-i_Giantin_C1
SOURCE      synthetic DNA construct
  ORGANISM  synthetic DNA construct
REFERENCE   1 (bases 1 to 5061)
  AUTHORS   Bindels DS, Haarbosch L, van Weeren L, Postma M, Wiese KE, Mastop M,
            Aumonier S, Gotthard G, Royant A, Hink MA, Gadella TW Jr
  TITLE     mScarlet: a bright monomeric red fluorescent protein for cellular
            imaging.
  JOURNAL   Nat Methods. 2016 Nov 21. doi: 10.1038/nmeth.4074.
  PUBMED    27869816
REFERENCE   2 (bases 1 to 5061)
  AUTHORS   .
  TITLE     Direct Submission
  JOURNAL   Exported May 12, 2021 from SnapGene Server 1.1.58
            http://www.snapgene.com
FEATURES             Location/Qualifiers
     source          1..5061
                     /organism="synthetic DNA construct"
                     /mol_type="other DNA"
     enhancer        59..362
                     /label=CMV enhancer
                     /note="human cytomegalovirus immediate early enhancer"
     promoter        363..566
                     /label=CMV promoter
                     /note="human cytomegalovirus (CMV) immediate early
                     promoter"
     primer_bind     517..537
                     /label=CMV-F
                     /note="Human CMV immediate early promoter, forward primer"
     regulatory      605..614
                     /regulatory_class="other"
                     /note="vertebrate consensus sequence for strong initiation
                     of translation (Kozak, 1987)"
     CDS             611..1306
                     /codon_start=1
                     /product="bright monomeric red fluorescent protein evolved
                     from a synthetic template (Bindels et al., 2016)"
                     /label=mScarlet-I
                     /note="matures faster than mScarlet"
                     /translation="MVSKGEAVIKEFMRFKVHMEGSMNGHEFEIEGEGEGRPYEGTQTA
                     KLKVTKGGPLPFSWDILSPQFMYGSRAFIKHPADIPDYYKQSFPEGFKWERVMNFEDGG
                     AVTVTQDTSLEDGTLIYKVKLRGTNFPPDGPVMQKKTMGWEASTERLYPEDGVLKGDIK
                     MALRLKDGGRYLADFKTTYKAKKPVQMPGAYNVDRKLDITSHNEDYTVVEQYERSEGRH
                     STGGMDELYK"
     primer_bind     complement(744..762)
                     /label=mCherry-R
                     /note="mCherry, reverse primer"
     primer_bind     1012..1031
                     /label=mCherry-F
                     /note="mCherry, forward primer"
     polyA_signal    1847..1968
                     /label=SV40 poly(A) signal
                     /note="SV40 polyadenylation signal"
     primer_bind     complement(1884..1903)
                     /label=SV40pA-R
                     /note="SV40 polyA, reverse primer"
     primer_bind     1938..1957
                     /label=EBV-rev
                     /note="SV40 polyA terminator, reverse primer"
     rep_origin      complement(1975..2430)
                     /direction=LEFT
                     /label=f1 ori
                     /note="f1 bacteriophage origin of replication; arrow
                     indicates direction of (+) strand synthesis"
     primer_bind     complement(2112..2133)
                     /label=F1ori-F
                     /note="F1 origin, forward primer"
     primer_bind     2324..2343
                     /label=F1ori-R
                     /note="F1 origin, reverse primer"
     promoter        2457..2561
                     /gene="bla"
                     /label=AmpR promoter
     promoter        2563..2920
                     /label=SV40 promoter
                     /note="SV40 enhancer and early promoter"
     primer_bind     complement(2586..2606)
                     /label=pBABE 3'
                     /note="SV40 enhancer, reverse primer for pBABE vectors"
     rep_origin      2771..2906
                     /label=SV40 ori
                     /note="SV40 origin of replication"
     primer_bind     2833..2852
                     /label=SV40pro-F
                     /note="SV40 promoter/origin, forward primer"
     CDS             2955..3749
                     /codon_start=1
                     /gene="aph(3')-II (or nptII)"
                     /product="aminoglycoside phosphotransferase from Tn5"
                     /label=NeoR/KanR
                     /note="confers resistance to neomycin, kanamycin, and G418
                     (Geneticin(R))"
                     /translation="MIEQDGLHAGSPAAWVERLFGYDWAQQTIGCSDAAVFRLSAQGRP
                     VLFVKTDLSGALNELQDEAARLSWLATTGVPCAAVLDVVTEAGRDWLLLGEVPGQDLLS
                     SHLAPAEKVSIMADAMRRLHTLDPATCPFDHQAKHRIERARTRMEAGLVDQDDLDEEHQ
                     GLAPAELFARLKASMPDGEDLVVTHGDACLPNIMVENGRFSGFIDCGRLGVADRYQDIA
                     LATRDIAEELGGEWADRFLVLYGIAAPDSQRIAFYRLLDEFF"
     primer_bind     complement(3009..3028)
                     /label=Neo-R
                     /note="Neomycin resistance gene, reverse primer"
     primer_bind     3619..3638
                     /label=Neo-F
                     /note="Neomycin resistance gene, forward primer"
     primer_bind     complement(3937..3956)
                     /label=TK-pA-R
                     /note="Thymidine kinase polyA, reverse primer"
     polyA_signal    3981..4028
                     /label=HSV TK poly(A) signal
                     /note="herpes simplex virus thymidine kinase
                     polyadenylation signal (Cole and Stacy, 1985)"
     rep_origin      4357..4945
                     /direction=RIGHT
                     /label=ori
                     /note="high-copy-number ColE1/pMB1/pBR322/pUC origin of
                     replication"
     primer_bind     4846..4865
                     /label=pBR322ori-F
                     /note="pBR322 origin, forward primer"
ORIGIN
        1 gttattaata gtaatcaatt acggggtcat tagttcatag cccatatatg gagttccgcg
       61 ttacataact tacggtaaat ggcccgcctg gctgaccgcc caacgacccc cgcccattga
      121 cgtcaataat gacgtatgtt cccatagtaa cgccaatagg gactttccat tgacgtcaat
      181 gggtggagta tttacggtaa actgcccact tggcagtaca tcaagtgtat catatgccaa
      241 gtacgccccc tattgacgtc aatgacggta aatggcccgc ctggcattat gcccagtaca
      301 tgaccttatg ggactttcct acttggcagt acatctacgt attagtcatc gctattacca
      361 tggtgatgcg gttttggcag tacatcaatg ggcgtggata gcggtttgac tcacggggat
      421 ttccaagtct ccaccccatt gacgtcaatg ggagtttgtt ttggcaccaa aatcaacggg
      481 actttccaaa atgtcgtaac aactccgccc cattgacgca aatgggcggt aggcgtgtac
      541 ggtgggaggt ctatataagc agagctggtt tagtgaaccg tcagatccgc tagcgctacc
      601 ggtcgccacc atggtgagca agggcgaggc agtgatcaag gagttcatgc ggttcaaggt
      661 gcacatggag ggctccatga acggccacga gttcgagatc gagggcgagg gcgagggccg
      721 cccctacgag ggcacccaga ccgccaagct gaaggtgacc aagggtggcc ccctgccctt
      781 ctcctgggac atcctgtccc ctcagttcat gtacggctcc agggccttca tcaagcaccc
      841 cgccgacatc cccgactact ataagcagtc cttccccgag ggcttcaagt gggagcgcgt
      901 gatgaacttc gaggacggcg gcgccgtgac cgtgacccag gacacctccc tggaggacgg
      961 caccctgatc tacaaggtga agctccgcgg caccaacttc cctcctgacg gccccgtaat
     1021 gcagaagaag acaatgggct gggaagcatc caccgagcgg ttgtaccccg aggacggcgt
     1081 gctgaagggc gacattaaga tggccctgcg cctgaaggac ggcggccgct acctggcgga
     1141 cttcaagacc acctacaagg ccaagaagcc cgtgcagatg cccggcgcct acaacgtcga
     1201 ccgcaagttg gacatcacct cccacaacga ggactacacc gtggtggaac agtacgaacg
     1261 ctccgagggc cgccactcca ccggcggcat ggacgagctg tacaagtccg gactcagatc
     1321 tcgaggagaa ccgcagcaaa gcttttctga agctcagcag cagctatgca acaccagaca
     1381 ggaagtgaat gaattaagga agctgctgga agaagaacga gaccaaagag tggctgctga
     1441 gaatgctctc tctgtggccg aggagcagat cagacggtta gagcacagtg aatgggactc
     1501 ttcccggact cctatcattg gctcctgtgg cactcaggag caggcactgt taatagatct
     1561 tacaagcaac agttgtcgaa ggacccggag tggcgttgga tggaagcgag tcctgcgttc
     1621 actctgtcat tcacggaccc gagtgccact tctagcagcc atctactttc taatgattca
     1681 tgtcctgctc attctgtgtt ttacgggcca tctataggga tccaccggat ctagataact
     1741 gatcataatc agccatacca catttgtaga ggttttactt gctttaaaaa acctcccaca
     1801 cctccccctg aacctgaaac ataaaatgaa tgcaattgtt gttgttaact tgtttattgc
     1861 agcttataat ggttacaaat aaagcaatag catcacaaat ttcacaaata aagcattttt
     1921 ttcactgcat tctagttgtg gtttgtccaa actcatcaat gtatcttaac gcgtaaattg
     1981 taagcgttaa tattttgtta aaattcgcgt taaatttttg ttaaatcagc tcatttttta
     2041 accaataggc cgaaatcggc aaaatccctt ataaatcaaa agaatagacc gagatagggt
     2101 tgagtgttgt tccagtttgg aacaagagtc cactattaaa gaacgtggac tccaacgtca
     2161 aaggnnnnnn nnnnnnnnnn nnnnnnnnnn nnnnnnnnnn nnnnnnnnnn nnntnnnnnn
     2221 nnnnnnnnnn nnnnnnnnnn nnnnnnnnnn nnnnnnnnnn nnnnnnnnnn nnnnnnnnnn
     2281 nnnnnnnnnn nnnnnnnnnn nnnnngnnnn nnnnnnnnnn nnnnnnnnnn nnnnnnnnnn
     2341 nnnnnnnnnn nnnnnnnnnn nnnnnnnnnn nnnnnnnnnn nnnnnnnnnn nnnnnnnnnn
     2401 nnnnnnnnnn nnnnnnnnnn nnnnnnnnnn caggtggcac ttttcgggga aatgtgcgcg
     2461 gaacccctat ttgtttattt ttctaaatac attcaaatat gtatccgctc atgagacaat
     2521 aaccctgata aatgcttcaa taatattgaa aaaggaagag tcctgaggcg gaaagaacca
     2581 gctgtggaat gtgtgtcagt tagggtgtgg aaagtcccca ggctccccag caggcagaag
     2641 tatgcaaagc atgcatctca attagtcagc aaccaggtgt ggaaagtccc caggctcccc
     2701 agcaggcaga agtatgcaaa gcatgcatct caattagtca gcaaccatag tcccgcccct
     2761 aactccgccc atcccgcccc taactccgcc cagttccgcc cattctccgc cccatggctg
     2821 actaattttt tttatttatg cagaggccga ggccgcctcg gcctctgagc tattccagaa
     2881 gtagtgagga ggcttttttg gaggcctagg cttttgcaaa gatcgatcaa gagacaggat
     2941 gaggatcgtt tcgcatgatt gaacaagatg gattgcacgc aggttctccg gccgcttggg
     3001 tggagaggct attcggctat gactgggcac aacagacaat cggctgctct gatgccgccg
     3061 tgttccggct gtcagcgcag gggcgcccgg ttctttttgt caagaccgac ctgtccggtg
     3121 ccctgaatga actgcaagac gaggcagcgc ggctatcgtg gctggccacg acgggcgttc
     3181 cttgcgcagc tgtgctcgac gttgtcactg aagcgggaag ggactggctg ctattgggcg
     3241 aagtgccggg gcaggatctc ctgtcatctc accttgctcc tgccgagaaa gtatccatca
     3301 tggctgatgc aatgcggcgg ctgcatacgc ttgatccggc tacctgccca ttcgaccacc
     3361 aagcgaaaca tcgcatcgag cgagcacgta ctcggatgga agccggtctt gtcgatcagg
     3421 atgatctgga cgaagagcat caggggctcg cgccagccga actgttcgcc aggctcaagg
     3481 cgagcatgcc cgacggcgag gatctcgtcg tgacccatgg cgatgcctgc ttgccgaata
     3541 tcatggtgga aaatggccgc ttttctggat tcatcgactg tggccggctg ggtgtggcgg
     3601 accgctatca ggacatagcg ttggctaccc gtgatattgc tgaagagctt ggcggcgaat
     3661 gggctgaccg cttcctcgtg ctttacggta tcgccgctcc cgattcgcag cgcatcgcct
     3721 tctatcgcct tcttgacgag ttcttctgag cgggactctg gggttcgaaa tgaccgacca
     3781 agcgacgccc aacctgccat cacgagattt cgattccacc gccgccttct atgaaaggtt
     3841 gggcttcgga atcgttttcc gggacgccgg ctggatgatc ctccagcgcg gggatctcat
     3901 gctggagttc ttcgcccacc ctagggggag gctaactgaa acacggaagg agacaatacc
     3961 ggaaggaacc cgcgctatga cggcaataaa aagacagaat aaaacgcacg gtgttgggtc
     4021 gtttgttcat aaacgcgggg ttcggtccca gggctggcac tctgtcgata ccccaccgag
     4081 accccattgg ggccaatacg cccgcgtttc ttccttttcc ccaccccacc ccccaagttc
     4141 gggtgaaggc ccagggctcg cagccaacgt cggggcggca ggccctgcca tagcctcagg
     4201 ttactcatat atactttaga ttgatttaaa acttcatttt taatttaaaa ggatctaggt
     4261 gaagatcctt tttgataatc tcatgaccaa aatcccttaa cgtgagtttt cgttccactg
     4321 agcgtcagac cccgtagaaa agatcaaagg atcttcttga gatccttttt ttctgcgcgt
     4381 aatctgctgc ttgcaaacaa aaaaaccacc gctaccagcg gtggtttgtt tgccggatca
     4441 agagctacca actctttttc cgaaggtaac tggcttcagc agagcgcaga taccaaatac
     4501 tgttcttcta gtgtagccgt agttaggcca ccacttcaag aactctgtag caccgcctac
     4561 atacctcgct ctgctaatcc tgttaccagt ggctgctgcc agtggcgata agtcgtgtct
     4621 taccgggttg gactcaagac gatagttacc ggataaggcg cagcggtcgg gctgaacggg
     4681 gggttcgtgc acacagccca gcttggagcg aacgacctac accgaactga gatacctaca
     4741 gcgtgagcta tgagaaagcg ccacgcttcc cgaagggaga aaggcggaca ggtatccggt
     4801 aagcggcagg gtcggaacag gagagcgcac gagggagctt ccagggggaa acgcctggta
     4861 tctttatagt cctgtcgggt ttcgccacct ctgacttgag cgtcgatttt tgtgatgctc
     4921 gtcagggggg cggagcctat ggaaaaacgc cagcaacgcg gcctttttac ggttcctggc
     4981 cttttgctgg ccttttgctc acatgttctt tcctgcgtta tcccctgatt ctgtggataa
     5041 ccgtattacc gccatgcatt a
//
